Addgene plasmid #78371: pNX3c-PK12
Purpose: fission yeast epitope tagging
Depositing lab: Kazunori Tomita. Depositing organization: University College London. Publication: Sequential and counter-selectable cassettes for fission yeast. Amelina H, Moiseeva V, Collopy LC, Pearson SR, Armstrong CA, Tomita K. BMC Biotechnol. 2016 Nov 8;16(1):76. 10.1186/s12896-016-0307-4 PubMed 27825338.
Backbone
  Vector backbone: pFA6a-kanMX6
  Selectable markers: ura4+
Growth in bacteria
  Bacterial resistance: Ampicillin, 100 μg/mL
  Growth temperature: 37°C
  Growth strain: DH5alpha
  Copy number: High Copy
Gene/Insert 1
  Gene/Insert name: 12xPK (alt name: V5)
Gene/Insert 2
  Gene/Insert name: natMX6
  Species: S. cerevisiae (budding yeast), S. pombe (fission yeast)
Terms and licenses: Academic/Nonprofit Terms; Industry Terms: Not Available to Industry
How to cite: pNX3c-PK12 was a gift from Kazunori Tomita (Addgene plasmid # 78371 ; http://n2t.net/addgene:78371 ; RRID:Addgene_78371)
