[The description below was written by a language model from this plasmid's Addgene catalogue record and pLannotate feature annotations shown in this document.]
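Description:
pNX3c-PK12 is a fission yeast epitope-tagging template plasmid built on the pFA6a-kanMX6 backbone, a family of E. coli cloning vectors that carry a tag-plus-marker module intended to be amplified by PCR and integrated into the yeast genome by homologous recombination. It has no annotated yeast replication origin, consistent with use as a template rather than as an episome. In bacteria it is maintained through a high-copy ColE1/pUC-type origin and selected with ampicillin through the β-lactamase gene and its native promoter. Short remnants of the pBR322 rop and bom regions and an SP6 promoter are also annotated as backbone leftovers.

The payload consists of two listed inserts. The first is a 12xPK (V5) epitope repeat; the feature table does not annotate it explicitly, but there is an unannotated stretch between the SP6 promoter and the S. cerevisiae ADH1 terminator where it would be expected to lie, with that terminator ending transcription of a gene fused to the tag. The second is the natMX6 cassette, in which the Ashbya gossypii TEF promoter and TEF terminator flank the Streptomyces noursei nat1 gene for nourseothricin acetyltransferase, giving nourseothricin resistance in yeast. Together these parts suit C-terminal tagging of an endogenous gene, with drug selection of integrants.

The catalogue also lists ura4+ as a selectable marker, but no ura4 feature appears in the annotated sequence, so the record does not make its role clear. The associated publication concerns sequential and counter-selectable cassettes for fission yeast, which suggests the plasmid belongs to a marker-exchange series.
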