Features (pLannotate 1.2.2; 10 found; start..end, strand, type, name):
     70..105     +  CDS            rop (fragment): Rop protein, which maintains plasmids at low copy number; rop
    207..258     +  misc_feature   bom (fragment): basis of mobility region from pBR322
    321..339     +  promoter       SP6 promoter: promoter for bacteriophage SP6 RNA polymerase
    972..1159    +  terminator     ADH1 terminator: S. cerevisiae ADH1; transcription terminator for the S. cerevisiae alcohol dehydrogenase 1 (ADH1) gene
   1218..1561    +  promoter       TEF promoter: Ashbya gossypii TEF promoter
   1568..2132    +  CDS            NrsR (fragment): nourseothricin acetyltransferase; Streptomyces noursei nat1; confers resistance to nourseothricin
   2140..2337    +  terminator     TEF terminator: Ashbya gossypii TEF terminator
   2567..3155    -  rep_origin     ori: high-copy-number ColE1/pMB1/pBR322/pUC origin of replication
   3326..4186    -  CDS            AmpR: β-lactamase; bla; confers resistance to ampicillin, carbenicillin, and related antibiotics
   4187..4291    -  promoter       AmpR promoter: bla
>Addgene plasmid #78371 | pNX3c-PK12 | depositor full sequence | sequence record 149544 | pNX3c-PK12 sequence 4316 bps
GACGTCTAAGAAACCATTATTATCATGACATTAACCTATAAAAATAGGCGTATCACGAGGCCCTTTCGTC
TCGCGCGTTTCGGTGATGACGGTGAAAACCTCTGACACATGCAGCTCCCGGAGACGGTCACAGCTTGTCT
GTAAGCGGATGCCGGGAGCAGACAAGCCCGTCAGGGCGCGTCAGCGGGTGTTGGCGGGTGTCGGGGCTGG
CTTAACTATGCGGCATCAGAGCAGATTGTACTGAGAGTGCACCATATGGACATATTGTCGTTAGAACGCG
GCTACAATTAATACATAACCTTATGTATCATACACATACGATTTAGGTGACACTATAGAACGCGGCCGCC
AGCTGAAGCTTCGTACGCTGCAGGTCGACGGATCCCCGGGTTAATTAACGCTAGCGGTAAGCCTATTCCT
AACCCTCTTTTGGGTCTCGATTCTACAGGTGGAAAACCAATCCCCAACCCACTCCTCGGCCTTGACTCAA
CTGGCAAACCCATACCAAATCCTTTACTTGGATTAGATAGTACCTCTAGCGGTAAGCCTATTCCTAACCC
TCTTTTGGGTCTCGATTCTACAGGTGGAAAACCAATCCCCAACCCACTCCTCGGCCTTGACTCAACTGGC
AAACCCATACCAAATCCTTTACTTGGATTAGATAGTACCTCTAGCGGTAAGCCTATTCCTAACCCTCTTT
TGGGTCTCGATTCTACAGGTGGAAAACCAATCCCCAACCCACTCCTCGGCCTTGACTCAACTGGCAAACC
CATACCAAATCCTTTACTTGGATTAGATAGTACCTCTAGCGGTAAGCCTATTCCTAACCCTCTTTTGGGT
CTCGATTCTACAGGTGGAAAACCAATCCCCAACCCACTCCTCGGCCTTGACTCAACTGGCAAACCCATAC
CAAATCCTTTACTTGGATTAGATAGTACCTCTAGAGATTGAGGCGCGCCACTTCTAAATAAGCGAATTTC
TTATGATTTATGATTTTTATTATTAAATAAGTTATAAAAAAAATAAGTGTATACAAATTTTAAAGTGACT
CTTAGGTTTTAAAACGAAAATTCTTATTCTTGAGTAACTCTTTCCTGTAGGTCAGGTTGCTTTCTCAGGT
ATAGTATGAGGTCGCTCTTATTGACCACACCTCTACCGGCAGATCCGCTAGGAGATCTGTTTAGCTTGCC
TCGTCCCCGCCGGGTCACCCGGCCAGCGACATGGAGGCCCAGAATACCCTCCTTGACAGTCTTGACGTGC
GCAGCTCAGGGGCATGATGTGACTGTCGCCCGTACATTTAGCCCATACATCCCCATGTATAATCATTTGC
ATCCATACATTTTGATGGCCGCACGGCGCGAAGCAAAAATTACGGCTCCTCGCTGCAGACCTGCGAGCAG
GGAAACGCTCCCCTCACAGACGCGTTGAATTGTCCCCACGCCGCGCCCCTGTAGAGAAATATAAAAGGTT
AGGATTTGCCACTGAGGTTCTTCTTTCATATACTTCCTTTTAAAATCTTGCTAGGATACAGTTCTCACAT
CACATCCGAACATAAACAACCATGGGTACCACTCTTGACGACACGGCTTACCGGTACCGCACCAGTGTCC
CGGGGGACGCCGAGGCCATCGAGGCACTGGATGGGTCCTTCACCACCGACACCGTCTTCCGCGTCACCGC
CACCGGGGACGGCTTCACCCTGCGGGAGGTGCCGGTGGACCCGCCCCTGACCAAGGTGTTCCCCGACGAC
GAATCGGACGACGAATCGGACGACGGGGAGGACGGCGACCCGGACTCCCGGACGTTCGTCGCGTACGGGG
ACGACGGCGACCTGGCGGGCTTCGTGGTCGTCTCGTACTCCGGCTGGAACCGCCGGCTGACCGTCGAGGA
CATCGAGGTCGCCCCGGAGCACCGGGGGCACGGGGTCGGGCGCGCGTTGATGGGGCTCGCGACGGAGTTC
GCCCGCGAGCGGGGCGCCGGGCACCTCTGGCTGGAGGTCACCAACGTCAACGCACCGGCGATCCACGCGT
ACCGGCGGATGGGGTTCACCCTCTGCGGCCTGGACACCGCCCTGTACGACGGCACCGCCTCGGACGGCGA
GCAGGCGCTCTACATGAGCATGCCCTGCCCCTAATCAGTACTGACAATAAAAAGATTCTTGTTTTCAAGA
ACTTGTCATTTGTATAGTTTTTTTATATTGTAGTTGTTCTATTTTAATCAAATGTTAGCGTGATTTATAT
TTTTTTTCGCCTCGACATCATCTGCCCAGATGCGAAGTTAAGTGCGCAGAAAGTAATATCATGCGTCAAT
CGTATGTGAATGCTGGTCGCTATACTGCTGTCGATTCGATACTAACGCCGCCATCCAGTTTAAACGAGCT
CGAATTCTAGGCTTCCTCGCTCACTGACTCGCTGCGCTCGGTCGTTCGGCTGCGGCGAGCGGTATCAGCT
CACTCAAAGGCGGTAATACGGTTATCCACAGAATCAGGGGATAACGCAGGAAAGAACATGTGAGCAAAAG
GCCAGCAAAAGGCCAGGAACCGTAAAAAGGCCGCGTTGCTGGCGTTTTTCCATAGGCTCCGCCCCCCTGA
CGAGCATCACAAAAATCGACGCTCAAGTCAGAGGTGGCGAAACCCGACAGGACTATAAAGATACCAGGCG
TTTCCCCCTGGAAGCTCCCTCGTGCGCTCTCCTGTTCCGACCCTGCCGCTTACCGGATACCTGTCCGCCT
TTCTCCCTTCGGGAAGCGTGGCGCTTTCTCAATGCTCACGCTGTAGGTATCTCAGTTCGGTGTAGGTCGT
TCGCTCCAAGCTGGGCTGTGTGCACGAACCCCCCGTTCAGCCCGACCGCTGCGCCTTATCCGGTAACTAT
CGTCTTGAGTCCAACCCGGTAAGACACGACTTATCGCCACTGGCAGCAGCCACTGGTAACAGGATTAGCA
GAGCGAGGTATGTAGGCGGTGCTACAGAGTTCTTGAAGTGGTGGCCTAACTACGGCTACACTAGAAGGAC
AGTATTTGGTATCTGCGCTCTGCTGAAGCCAGTTACCTTCGGAAAAAGAGTTGGTAGCTCTTGATCCGGC
AAACAAACCACCGCTGGTAGCGGTGGTTTTTTTGTTTGCAAGCAGCAGATTACGCGCAGAAAAAAAGGAT
CTCAAGAAGATCCTTTGATCTTTTCTACGGGGTCTGACGCTCAGTGGAACGAAAACTCACGTTAAGGGAT
TTTGGTCATGAGATTATCAAAAAGGATCTTCACCTAGATCCTTTTAAATTAAAAATGAAGTTTTAAATCA
ATCTAAAGTATATATGAGTAAACTTGGTCTGACAGTTACCAATGCTTAATCAGTGAGGCACCTATCTCAG
CGATCTGTCTATTTCGTTCATCCATAGTTGCCTGACTCCCCGTCGTGTAGATAACTACGATACGGGAGGG
CTTACCATCTGGCCCCAGTGCTGCAATGATACCGCGAGACCCACGCTCACCGGCTCCAGATTTATCAGCA
ATAAACCAGCCAGCCGGAAGGGCCGAGCGCAGAAGTGGTCCTGCAACTTTATCCGCCTCCATCCAGTCTA
TTAATTGTTGCCGGGAAGCTAGAGTAAGTAGTTCGCCAGTTAATAGTTTGCGCAACGTTGTTGCCATTGC
TACAGGCATCGTGGTGTCACGCTCGTCGTTTGGTATGGCTTCATTCAGCTCCGGTTCCCAACGATCAAGG
CGAGTTACATGATCCCCCATGTTGTGCAAAAAAGCGGTTAGCTCCTTCGGTCCTCCGATCGTTGTCAGAA
GTAAGTTGGCCGCAGTGTTATCACTCATGGTTATGGCAGCACTGCATAATTCTCTTACTGTCATGCCATC
CGTAAGATGCTTTTCTGTGACTGGTGAGTACTCAACCAAGTCATTCTGAGAATAGTGTATGCGGCGACCG
AGTTGCTCTTGCCCGGCGTCAATACGGGATAATACCGCGCCACATAGCAGAACTTTAAAAGTGCTCATCA
TTGGAAAACGTTCTTCGGGGCGAAAACTCTCAAGGATCTTACCGCTGTTGAGATCCAGTTCGATGTAACC
CACTCGTGCACCCAACTGATCTTCAGCATCTTTTACTTTCACCAGCGTTTCTGGGTGAGCAAAAACAGGA
AGGCAAAATGCCGCAAAAAAGGGAATAAGGGCGACACGGAAATGTTGAATACTCATACTCTTCCTTTTTC
AATATTATTGAAGCATTTATCAGGGTTATTGTCTCATGAGCGGATACATATTTGAATGTATTTAGAAAAA
TAAACAAATAGGGGTTCCGCGCACATTTCCCCGAAAAGTGCCACCT
