>Addgene plasmid #78371 | pNX3c-PK12 | addgene partial sequence | sequence record 149539 | SP6 5'-ATTTAGGTGACACTATAG-3'
CTGCAGGTCGACGGATCCCCGGGTTAATTAACGCTAGCGGTAAGCCTATTCCTAACCCTCTTTTGGGTCT
CGATTCTACAGGTGGAAAACCAATCCCCAACCCACTCCTCGGCCTTGACTCAACTGGCAAACCCATACCA
AATCCTTTACTTGGATTAGATAGTACCTCTAGCGGTAAGCCTATTCCTAACCCTCTTTTGGGTCTCGATT
CTACAGGTGGAAAACCAATCCCCAACCCACTCCTCGGCCTTGACTCAACTGGCAAACCCATACCAAATCC
TTTACTTGGATTAGATAGTACCTCTAGCGGTAAGCCTATTCCTAACCCTCTTTTGGGTCTCGATTCTACA
GGTGGAAAACCAATCCCCAACCCACTCCTCGGCCTTGACTCAACTGGCAAACCCATACCAAATCCTTTAC
TTGGATTAGATAGTACCTCTAGCGGTAAGCCTATTCCTAACCCTCTTTTGGGTCTCGATTCTACAGGTGG
AAAACCAATCCCCAACCCACTCCTCGGCCTTGACTCAACTGGCAAACCCATACCAAATCCTTTACTTGGA
TTAGATAGTACCTCTAGAGATTGAGGCGCGCCACTTCTAAATAAGCGAATTTCTTATGATTTATGATTTT
TATTATTAAATAAGTTATAAAAAAAATAAGTGTATACAAATTTTAAAGTGACTCTTAGGTTTTAAAACGA
AAATTCTTATTCTTGAGTAACTCTTTCCTGTAGGTCAGGTTGCTTTCTCAGGTATAGTATGAGGTCGCTC
TTATTGACCACACCTCTACCGGCAGATCCGCTAGGAGATCTGTTTAGCTTGCCTCGTCCCCGCCGGGTCA
CCCGGCCAGCGACATGGAGGCCCAGAATACCCTCCTTGACAGTCTTGACGTGCGCAGCTCAGGGGCATGA
TGTGACTGTCGCCCGTA
