>Addgene plasmid #78371 | pNX3c-PK12 | addgene partial sequence | sequence record 149542 | L4440 5'-AGCGAGTCAGTGAGCGAG-3'
ACTGGATGGCGGCGTTAGTATCGAATCGACAGCAGTATAGCGACCAGCATTCACATACGATTGACGCATG
ATATTACTTTCTGCGCACTTAACTTCGCATCTGGGCAGATGATGTCGAGGCGAAAAAAAATATAAATCAC
GCTAACATTTGATTAAAATAGAACAACTACAATATAAAAAAACTATACAAATGACAAGTTCTTGAAAACA
AGAATCTTTTTATTGTCAGTACTGATTAGGGGCAGGGCATGCTCATGTAGAGCGCCTGCTCGCCGTCCGA
GGCGGTGCCGTCGTACAGGGCGGTGTCCAGGCCGCAGAGGGTGAACCCCATCCGCCGGTACGCGTGGATC
GCCGGTGCGTTGACGTTGGTGACCTCCAGCCAGAGGTGCCCGGCGCCCCGCTCGCGGGCGAACTCCGTCG
CGAGCCCCATCAACGCGCGCCCGACCCCGTGCCCCCGGTGCTCCGGGGCGACCTCGATGTCCTCGACGGT
CAGCCGGCGGTTCCAGCCGGAGTACGAGACGACCACGAAGCCCGCCAGGTCGCCGTCGTCCCCGTACGCG
ACGAACGTCCGGGAGTCCGGGTCGCCGTCCTCCCCGTCGTCCGATTCGTCGTCCGATTCGTCGTCGGGGA
ACACCTTGGTCAGGGGCGGGTCCACCGGCACCTCCCGCAGGGTGAAGCCGTCCCCGGTGGCGGTGACGCG
GAAGACGGTGTCGGTGGTGAAGGACCCATCCAGTGCCTCGATGGCCTCGGCGTCCCCCGGGACACTGGTG
CGGTACCGGTAAGCCGTGTCGTCAAGAGTGGTACCCATGGTTGTTTATGTTCGGATGTGATGTGAGAACT
GTATCCTAGCAAGA
